Addgene plasmid #216899: pST39-Mega'-deltaBU
Purpose: Mega' with knockout of GvpB and GvpU
Depositing lab: George Lu. Depositing organization: Rice University. Publication: Elucidating the assembly of gas vesicles by systematic protein-protein interaction analysis. Iburg M, Anderson AP, Wong VT, Anton ED, He A, Lu GJ. EMBO J. 2024 Oct;43(19):4156-4172. doi: 10.1038/s44318-024-00178-2. Epub 2024 Sep 3. PubMed 39227754.
Backbone
  Vector backbone: pST39
  Vector type: Bacterial Expression
Growth in bacteria
  Bacterial resistance: Ampicillin, 100 μg/mL
  Growth temperature: 30°C
  Growth strain: DH5alpha
  Copy number: Low Copy
Gene/Insert
  Gene/Insert name: Mega' with knockout of GvpB and GvpU (alt name: GvpB is also known as GvpA2)
  Species: Synthetic; Priestia megaterium
  Cloning method: Gibson Cloning
Terms and licenses: Academic/Nonprofit Terms; Industry Terms: Not Available to Industry
Depositor comments: Please visit https://www.biorxiv.org/content/10.1101/2023.07.23.550228v1 for bioRxiv preprint. Please note: This plasmid contains a P163L mutation in GvpL. This mutation is not expected to impact plasmid function.
How to cite: pST39-Mega'-deltaBU was a gift from George Lu (Addgene plasmid # 216899 ; http://n2t.net/addgene:216899 ; RRID:Addgene_216899)
