[The description below was written by a language model from this plasmid's Addgene catalogue record and pLannotate feature annotations shown in this document.]
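Description:
pST39-Mega'-deltaBU is a bacterial expression plasmid built on the pST39 backbone, a T7-driven polycistronic vector for E. coli. It is selected with ampicillin through a TEM-type beta-lactamase (bla) expressed from its own promoter. Replication relies on a ColE1/pMB1-type origin accompanied by the rop gene and the pBR322 bom region, which fits the catalogue's low-copy designation. The short "RSF ori" hit next to the origin is probably a homology match to the same replicon region across the circular junction, and the mbeC fragment is likely a backbone remnant rather than a functional element.

The payload lies between a T7 promoter and a T7 terminator, spanning roughly 5 kb of the 7,841 nt sequenced record. It is described as "Mega'", a synthetic version of the Priestia megaterium gas vesicle gene cluster, here carrying knockouts of GvpB (also known as GvpA2) and GvpU. The record does not state how the knockouts were made; the construct was assembled by Gibson cloning. Automated annotation recognised only gvpS and gvpJ within this region, so the other cluster genes are not itemised in the feature table, although the depositor notes a P163L substitution in GvpL that is not expected to affect function. The small OsADH 5'-UTR and SET1 fragment hits are likely incidental matches.

Gas vesicles are hollow, gas-filled protein nanostructures. The plasmid comes from a study that used systematic protein-protein interaction analysis to work out how they assemble. A cluster lacking GvpB and GvpU would plausibly serve as a deletion background in that work, though the record does not spell out its specific experimental use.
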