Features (pLannotate 1.2.2; 14 found; start..end, strand, type, name):
     48..181     +  rep_origin     RSF ori (fragment): Plasmids containing the RSF 1030 origin of replication can be propagated in E. coli cells that contain additional plasmids with compatible origins.
    186..325     -  misc_feature   bom: basis of mobility region from pBR322
    427..618     -  CDS            rop: Rop protein, which maintains plasmids at low copy number; rop
    658..768     +  CDS            mbeC (fragment): MBEC_ECOLX - Experimental evidence at protein level: Swiss-Prot protein existence level 1. Required for efficient mobilization of ColE1 plasmid and is thus essential to promote the specific transfer of the plasmid during conjugation. Probably functions by inducing DNA bending, helping the MbeA relaxase to melt the DNA around the nic site and cleave the phosphodiester bond. Binds specifically double-stranded DNA (dsDNA) containing the ColE1 oriT but does not recognize the inverted repeat (IR). From Escherichia coli.
    855..873     +  promoter       T7 promoter: promoter for bacteriophage T7 RNA polymerase
   3570..3586    +  5'UTR          OsADH 5'-UTR (fragment): translational enhancer from the 5'-UTR of the Oryza sativa alcohol dehydrogenase gene (Sugio et al., 2008)
   4227..4511    +  CDS            gvpS: GVPS_BACME - Protein inferred from homology: Swiss-Prot protein existence level 3. Gas vesicles are small, hollow, gas filled protein structures that are found in several microbial planktonic microorganisms. They allow the positioning of the organism at the favorable depth for growth (By similarity). From Bacillus megaterium.
   4774..5073    +  CDS            gvpJ: GVPJ_BACME - Protein inferred from homology: Swiss-Prot protein existence level 3. Gas vesicles are small, hollow, gas filled protein structures that are found in several microbial planktonic microorganisms. They allow the positioning of the organism at the favorable depth for growth. This protein could be important for the shape determination of the gas vesicle. From Bacillus megaterium.
   6056..6105    +  CDS            SET1 (fragment): solubility-enhancement tag derived from T7 phage gene 10B
   6113..6160    +  terminator     T7 terminator: transcription terminator for bacteriophage T7 RNA polymerase
   6227..6318    +  promoter       AmpR promoter: bla
   6319..7176    +  CDS            bla: BLAT_ECOLX - Experimental evidence at protein level: Swiss-Prot protein existence level 1. TEM-type are the most prevalent beta-lactamases in enterobacteria; they hydrolyze the beta-lactam bond in susceptible beta-lactam antibiotics, thus conferring resistance to penicillins and cephalosporins. TEM-3 and TEM-4 are capable of hydrolyzing cefotaxime and ceftazidime. TEM-5 is capable of hydrolyzing ceftazidime. TEM-6 is capable of hydrolyzing ceftazidime and aztreonam. TEM-8/CAZ-2, TEM- 16/CAZ-7 and TEM-24/CAZ-6 are markedly active against ceftazidime. IRT- 4 shows resistance to beta-lactamase in
   7183..7222    +  terminator     fd terminator: central terminator from bacteriophage fd (Otsuka and Kunisawa, 1982)
   7253..7841    +  rep_origin     ori: high-copy-number ColE1/pMB1/pBR322/pUC origin of replication
>Addgene plasmid #216899 | pST39-Mega'-deltaBU | addgene full sequence | sequence record 446036 | Addgene NGS Result
AACGCCAGCAACGCGGCCTTTTTACGGTTCCTGGCCTTTTGCTGGCCTTTTGCTCACATGTTCTTTCCTG
CGTTATCCCCTGATTCTGTGGATAACCGTATTACCGCCTTTGAGTGAGCTGATACCGCTCGCCGCAGCCG
AACGACCGAGCGCAGCGAGTCAGTGAGCGAGGAAGCGGAAGAGCGCCTGATGCGGTATTTTCTCCTTACG
CATCTGTGCGGTATTTCACACCGCAATGGTGCACTCTCAGTACAATCTGCTCTGATGCCGCATAGTTAAG
CCAGTATACACTCCGCTATCGCTACGTGACTGGGTCATGGCTGCGCCCCGACACCCGCCAACACCCGCTG
ACGCGCCCTGACGGGCTTGTCTGCTCCCGGCATCCGCTTACAGACAAGCTGTGACCGTCTCCGGGAGCTG
CATGTGTCAGAGGTTTTCACCGTCATCACCGAAACGCGCGAGGCAGCTGCGGTAAAGCTCATCAGCGTGG
TCGTGAAGCGATTCACAGATGTCTGCCTGTTCATCCGCGTCCAGCTCGTTGAGTTTCTCCAGAAGCGTTA
ATGTCTGGCTTCTGATAAAGCGGGCCATGTTAAGGGCGGTTTTTTCCTGTTTGGTCACTGATGCCTCCGT
GTAAGGGGGATTTCTGTTCATGGGGTAATGATACCGATGAAACGAGAGAGGATGCTCACGATACGGGTTA
CTGATGATGAACATGCCCGGTTACTGGAACGTTGTGAGGGTAAACAACTGGCGGTATGGATGCGGCGGGA
CCAGAGAAAAATCACTCAGGGTCAATGCCAGCGCTTCGTTAATACAGATGTAGGTGTTGGCACCATGCAT
CGATCCCGCGAAATTAATACGACTCACTATAGGGAGACCACAACGGTTTCCCTCTAGAGATAGCTTAGCG
ATGTGAAAGAAGCTGGAGAAAACTTTCAAGAAAAAGTTTCTTCTTCAGACGATAAAGAGAAGTCAAAAAA
TAAGCGGAAAATAAAAGGCGTAAATCAGATTAAAAAAGCAACGGATATTAAAAGCTCTACTAAGATTAAA
AGTTCTAATGATATTAAATCATCTACAGATTTAAAAACAATGGGATCATTAGATCTAACTATTGGAGGCT
ACTAAAAATGGAAATTAAAAAAATTATGCAAGCCGTGAACGACTTTTTCGGTGAACACGTAGCTCCTCCT
CATAAAATTACCTCGGTGGAAGCTACTGAAGATGAAGGTTGGAGAGTTATTGTTGAAGTCATTGAAGAAC
GAGAATATATGAAAAAATACGCCAAAGATGAAATGCTCGGAACGTACGAGTGCTTTGTAAATAAAGAAAA
AGAAGTCATTTCATTCAAACGACTCGACGTCAGATATAGAAGCGCCATTGGCATTGAAGCATAAACGATA
AGATGGCAGGAGGAACGTAAAAATGACCGTCTTAACAGACAAAAGGAAAAAAGGCAGTGGAGCTTTTATA
CAAGATGACGAGACAAAAGAGGTTCTTTCAAGAGCGCTGAGCTATTTAAAATCCGGCTATTCCATTCATT
TTACAGGTCCTGCCGGCGGAGGCAAAACCTCTTTAGCGCGAGCGCTTGCTAAAAAGAGAAAGCGTCCTGT
AATGCTGATGCACGGGAATCACGAGCTCAACAACAAAGATTTAATTGGCGATTTTACGGGATACACGAGC
AAAAAAGTAATCGACCAGTACGTTCGTTCTGTCTATAAAAAAGATGAACAGGTGAGTGAAAACTGGCAGG
ATGGCCGATTGCTTGAAGCTGTAAAAAATGGCTATACGCTGATTTACGACGAATTTACTCGTTCTAAGCC
TGCGACGAATAATATCTTTCTATCGATATTAGAAGAAGGCGTGCTGCCGCTGTATGGAGTAAAAATGACC
GATCCTTTTGTGCGCGTGCATCCCGATTTCCGCGTCATCTTCACAAGCAATCCAGCTGAGTATGCCGGCG
TATATGATACGCAAGATGCGCTTCTCGACAGGTTAATTACCATGTTTATTGATTATAAAGACATCGACAG
AGAGACAGCGATTTTAACGGAGAAAACGGACGTAGAAGAAGATGAAGCGCGCACAATTGTAACGCTCGTA
GCAAACGTGCGAAACCGCTCTGGAGACGAAAACAGCAGCGGACTTAGCCTGCGGGCTTCGCTTATGATCG
CTACCCTTGCCACGCAGCAAGACATTCCTATCGATGGAAGTGACGAAGATTTTCAAACGTTATGTATCGA
TATTTTGCATCATCCGCTTACCAAATGTTTGGATGAAGAAAATGCAAAAAGCAAAGCCGAAAAAATCATT
TTAGAAGAATGTAAGAATATAGACACTGAAGAAAAGTAAAGGAGCTTGAAAACATGAGTGAAACAAACGA
AACAGGTATTTATATTTTTAGCGCCATTCAAACGGATAAAGACGAAGAATTTGGCGCCGTGGAAGTAGAA
GGAACAAAAGCTGAAACATTTTTGATTCGCTACAAAGACGCGGCTATGGTAGCAGCTGAAGTACCGATGA
AAATTTATCATCCTAATCGCCAAAATTTATTAATGCATCAAAACGCAGTAGCAGCGATTATGGACAAGAA
CGATACGGTTATTCCAATCAGCTTTGGGAATGTATTCAAATCAAAAGAAGACGTAAAAGTTCTTTTGGAA
AACCTTTATCCGCAGTTTGAAAAGCTGTTTCCAGCGATCAAAGGAAAAATTGAAGTCGGTTTAAAAGTAA
TTGGGAAAAAAGAATGGCTTGAGAAAAAAGTAAACGAAAATCCTGAACTTGAGAAAGTATCAGCATCCGT
AAAAGGAAAATCAGAAGCAGCCGGTTATTATGAGCGTATTCAACTTGGAGGAATGGCTCAAAAGATGTTT
ACTTCCCTGCAAAAAGAAGTCAAGACAGATGTGTTTTCTCCGCTTGAAGAAGCAGCGGAAGCAGCAAAAG
CAAATGAGCCAACGGGCGAAACGATGCTTTTAAACGCGTCTTTCTTAATTAACCGAGAAGATGAAGCGAA
GTTTGATGAAAAAGTAAATGAAGCGCATGAAAACTGGAAAGACAAAGCCGATTTTCATTACAGCGGTCCT
TGGCCTGCTTATAATTTTGTGAACATTCGCCTAAAAGTAGAAGAGAAATAACGTGCTTCACAAATTAGTA
ACCGCACCCATTAACCTTGTAGTGAAAATCGGCGAAAAAGTACAGGAAGAAGCTGATAAACAGCTATATG
ACCTTCCGACGATTCAGCAAAAGCTCATTCAGCTTCAAATGATGTTTGAGCTTGGTGAAATTCCAGAAGA
AGCGTTTCAAGAAAAAGAAGATGAATTGTTAATGAGGTACGAAATTGCGAAACGCAGAGAAATTGAACAA
TGGGAAGAGCTAACACAAAAAAGAAATGAGGAATCCTAGATGGGAGAATTACTGTATTTATACGGTTTAA
TTCCAACAAAAGAAGCAGCAGCCATAGAGCCGTTTCCATCTTATAAGGGGTTTGACGGAGAACATTCACT
GTACCCAATTGCGTTTGATCAGGTGACGGCTGTAGTTTCTAAGCTGGATGCTGACACCTATTCAGAAAAA
GTGATTCAAGAAAAAATGGAGCAGGATATGAGCTGGCTGCAGGAAAAAGCATTTCATCATCACGAAACGG
TAGCCGCTTTGTACGAAGAATTTACGATCATTCCATTAAAATTTTGCACCATTTATAAAGGTGAAGAAAG
TCTGCAGGCAGCTATTGAGATTAACAAAGAAAAGATAGAGAATTCACTGACGCTGCTTCAAGGAAATGAA
GAGTGGAATGTGAAAATTTACTGTGATGATACAGAGCTTAAAAAAGGAATCAGCGAAACGAATGAAAGCG
TGAAAGCGAAAAAACAAGAAATTAGTCACTTATCACTAGGAAGACAGTTTTTTGAAAAGAAAAAAATAGA
TCAGCTGATTGAAAAAGAATTAGAGCTTCACAAAAACAAAGTGTGTGAAGAGATACATGACAAGCTAAAA
GAATTATCGCTTTATGACTCTGTTAAAAAGAATTGGAGCAAAGACGTAACTGGCGCAGCTGAACAGATGG
CGTGGAACAGCGTGTTTCTTCTCCCGTCTCTGCAGATTACTAAGTTCGTAAACGAAATAGAAGAGCTTCA
GCAAAGGCTTGAAAATAAAGGCTGGAAGTTTGAAGTGACGGGACCATGGCCGCCCTATCATTTCTCGAGC
TTTGCGTAAAGTGAGGAATTAACATTATGTCTCTTAAACAATCCATGGAGAATAAAGATATTGCTCTTAT
TGATATTTTAGATGTCATTTTAGATAAAGGAGTCGCCATTAAAGGAGACTTAATCATTTCCATAGCTGGC
GTCGATTTAGTGTATTTGGATTTGCGGGTGCTTATTTCTTCGGTTGAAACGCTTGTGCAAGCAAAAGAAG
GAAATCACAAACCAATCACTTCTGAACAATTTGATAAACAAAAGGAGGAATTAATGGATGCAACCGGTCA
GCCAAGCAAATGGACGAATCCACTTGGATCCTGATCAAGCTGAACAAGGCTTAGCGCAGCTTGTGATGAC
AGTTATTGAGCTATTGAGGCAAATCGTTGAACGTCATGCCATGAGGCGGGTGGAGGGTGGAACGTTGACG
GACGAACAAATTGAAAACTTAGGAATTGCACTAATGAACTTAGAAGAAAAAATGGACGAGTTGAAAGAGG
TGTTCGGTCTGGATGCAGAAGATTTAAATATTGATCTTGGACCGCTAGGCAGCCTGCTTTAAGCGGTCAG
TAGGAGGAACAGTATGGCAGTCGAACATAATATGCAGTCAAGTACGATTGTAGATGTGCTCGAAAAGATT
TTGGATAAAGGAGTCGTTATAGCGGGGGACATCACCGTAGGAATTGCAGATGTCGAGCTATTAACGATAA
AGATCCGCTTGATTGTGGCTTCGGTTGATAAGGCAAAAGAAATCGGCATGGACTGGTGGGAAAATGATCC
GTATCTCAGTTCAAAAGGAGCCAATAACAAAGCGCTCGAAGAAGAAAATAAAATGCTGCATGAGCGGTTA
AAAACGCTTGAAGAAAAAATAGAAACGAAACGTTAAAAACTGTACGCTACTTAAAAAATGGAGGGATTTA
CAATGGCAACTGAAACAAAATTAGATAACACACAGGCAGAAAACAAGGAAAATAAAAATGCGGAAAACGG
TTCAAAAGAAAAGAACGGTTCAAAAGCAAGCAAAACAACAAGCAGCGGGCCAATCAAACGAGCGGTAGCA
GGAGGCATCATCGGTGCAACGATTGGATATGTATCGACTCCTGAAAATCGAAAAAGTCTCCTTGACCGCA
TTGATACAGACGAATTAAAAAGCAAAGCATCTGATTTAGGAACAAAGGTAAAAGAAAAATCAAAAAGCAG
CGTGGCCAGCCTGAAAACATCTGCGGGAAGCTTGTTTAAAAAAGATAAAGATAAATCAAAAGATGATGAA
GAAAACGTAAATTCTTCTAGTAGCGAAACAGAAGACGATAACGTTCAAGAGTACGACGAGTTAAAAGAAG
AAAATCAAACTCTTCAAGATCGCTTATCACAGCTTGAAGAAAAAATGAACATGCTTGTTGAGCTTAGCCT
CAATAAAAATCAAGACGAAGAAGCGGAAGATACAGATTCCGACGAAGAAGAGAACGATGAGAACGATGAA
AACGATGAAAACGAGCAGGACGATGAAAACGAAGAAGAAACATCTAAGCCACGTAAAAAGGATAAAAAAG
AAGCTGAGGAAGAAGAAAGTGAAAGTGACGAAGACAGCGAGGAAGAAGAGGAAGATTCTCGCTCAAACAA
AAAAAATAAAAAAGTAAAAACAGAAGAAGAAGACGAAGATGAAAGCGAAGAAGAAAAAAAGGAAGCGAAA
CCAAAAAAGTCAACAGCTAAAAAATCAAAAAATACAAAAGCAAAGAAAAACACGGACGAAGAAGATGATG
AAGCAACATCTCTTTCTAGTGAAGACGATACAACAGCCTAAGACGTCGTCACATTTGCTTCTGCTTGCTG
CAGTCCGGATTCGCGAACGCGTCTCGAGAGATCCGGCTGCTAACAAAGCCCGAAAGGAAGCTGAGTTGGC
TGCTGCCACCGCTGAGCAATAACTAGCATAACCCCTTGGGGCCTCTAAACGGGTCTTGAGGGGTTTTTTG
CTGAAAGGAGGAACTATATCCGACTAGTAGCCCGCCTAATGAGCGGGCTTTTTTTTAATTCCCCTATTTG
TTTATTTTTCTAAATACATTCAAATATGTATCCGCTCATGAGACAATAACCCTGATAAATGCTTCAATAA
TATTGAAAAAGGAAGAGTATGAGTATTCAACATTTCCGTGTCGCCCTTATTCCCTTTTTTGCGGCATTTT
GCCTTCCTGTTTTTGCTCACCCAGAAACGCTCGTGAAAGTAAAAGACGCAGAGGACCAATTGGGGGCACG
AGTGGGATACATAGAACTGGACTTGAATAGCGGTAAAATCCTTGAGAGTTTTCGCCCTGAAGAGCGTTTT
CCAATGATGAGCACTTTCAAAGTTCTGCTATGTGGAGCAGTATTATCCCGTGTAGATGCGGGGCAAGAGC
AACTCGGACGACGAATACACTATTCGCAGAATGACTTGGTTGAATACTCCCCAGTGACAGAAAAGCACCT
TACGGACGGAATGACGGTAAGAGAATTATGTAGTGCCGCCATAACGATGAGTGATAACACTGCGGCGAAC
TTACTTCTGACAACCATCGGTGGACCGAAGGAATTAACCGCTTTTTTGCACAATATGGGAGACCATGTAA
CTCGCCTTGACCGTTGGGAACCAGAACTGAATGAAGCCATACCAAACGACGAGCGAGACACCACAATGCC
TGCGGCAATGGCAACAACATTACGCAAACTATTAACTGGCGAACTACTTACTCTGGCTTCACGGCAACAA
TTAATAGACTGGCTTGAAGCGGATAAAGTTGCAGGACCACTACTGCGTTCGGCACTTCCTGCTGGCTGGT
TTATTGCTGATAAATCTGGGGCAGGAGAGCGTGGTTCACGGGGTATCATTGCCGCACTTGGACCAGATGG
TAAGCCTTCCCGTATCGTAGTTATCTACACGACGGGTAGTCAGGCAACTATGGACGAACGAAATAGACAG
ATTGCTGAAATAGGGGCTTCACTGATTAAGCATTGGTAAACCGATACAATTAAAGGCTCCTTTTGGAGCC
TTTTTTTTTGGACGGACCGGTAGAAAAGATCAAAGGATCTTCTTGAGATCCTTTTTTTCTGCGCGTAATC
TGCTGCTTGCAAACAAAAAAACCACCGCTACCAGCGGTGGTTTGTTTGCCGGATCAAGAGCTACCAACTC
TTTTTCCGAAGGTAACTGGCTTCAGCAGAGCGCAGATACCAAATACTGTCCTTCTAGTGTAGCCGTAGTT
AGGCCACCACTTCAAGAACTCTGTAGCACCGCCTACATACCTCGCTCTGCTAATCCTGTTACCAGTGGCT
GCTGCCAGTGGCGATAAGTCGTGTCTTACCGGGTTGGACTCAAGACGATAGTTACCGGATAAGGCGCAGC
GGTCGGGCTGAACGGGGGGTTCGTGCACACAGCCCAGCTTGGAGCGAACGACCTACACCGAACTGAGATA
CCTACAGCGTGAGCTATGAGAAAGCGCCACGCTTCCCGAAGGGAGAAAGGCGGACAGGTATCCGGTAAGC
GGCAGGGTCGGAACAGGAGAGCGCACGAGGGAGCTTCCAGGGGGAAACGCCTGGTATCTTTATAGTCCTG
TCGGGTTTCGCCACCTCTGACTTGAGCGTCGATTTTTGTGATGCTCGTCAGGGGGGCGGAGCCTATGGAA
A
